Addgene plasmid #208163: AiP14801 - pAAV-AiE0390m_3xC2-minBG-iCre(R297T)-BGHpA (Alias: CN4801)
Purpose: Direct-expressing iCreR297T in astrocytes
Depositing lab: Allen Institute for Brain Science & Jonathan Ting. Depositing organization: Allen Institute. Publication: A suite of enhancer AAVs and transgenic mouse lines for genetic access to cortical cell types. Ben-Simon Y, Hooper M, Narayan S, Daigle TL, Dwivedi D, Way SW, Oster A, Stafford DA, Mich JK, Taormina MJ, Martinez RA, Opitz-Araya X, Roth JR, Alexander JR, Allen S, Amster A, Arbuckle J, Ayala A, Baker PM, Bakken TE, Barcelli T, Barta S, Bendrick J, Bertagnolli D, Bielstein C, Bishwakarma P, Bowlus J, Boyer G, Brouner K, Casian B, Casper T, Chakka AB, Chakrabarty R, Chance RK, Chavan S, Clark M, Colbert K, Collman F, Daniel S, Departee M, DiValentin P, Donadio N, Dotson N, Egdorf T, Fliss T, Gabitto M, Garcia J, Gary A, Gasperini M, Gloe J, Goldy J, Gore BB, Graybuck L, Greisman N, Haeseleer F, Halterman C, Haradon Z, Hastings SD, Helback O, Ho W, Hockemeyer D, Huang C, Huff S, Hunker A, Johansen N, Jones D, Juneau Z, Kalmbach B, Kannan M, Khem S, Kussick E, Kutsal R, Larsen R, Lee C, Lee AY, Leibly M, Lenz GH, Li S, Liang E, Lusk N, Madigan Z, Malloy J, Malone J, McCue R, Melchor J, Mollenkopf T, Moosman S, Morin E, Newman D, Ng L, Ngo K, Omstead V, Otto S, Oyama A, Pena N, Pham T, Phillips E, Pom CA, Potekhina L, Ransford S, Ray PL, Rette D, Reynoldson C, Rimorin C, Rocha D, Ruiz A, Sanchez REA, Sawyer L, Sedeno-Cortes A, Sevigny JP, Shapovalova N, Shepard N, Shulga L, Sigler AR, Siverts L, Soliman S, Somasundaram S, Staats B, Stewart K, Szelenyi E, Tieu M, Trader C, Tran A, van Velthoven CTJ, Walker M, Wang Y, Weed N, Wirthlin M, Wood T, Wynalda B, Yao Z, Zhou T, Ariza J, Dee N, Reding M, Ronellenfitch K, Mufti S, Sunkin SM, Smith KA, Esposito L, Waters J, Thyagarajan B, Yao S, Lein ES, Zeng H, Levi BP, Ngai J, Ting JT, Tasic B. Cell. 2025 May 16:S0092-8674(25)00513-6. doi: 10.1016/j.cell.2025.05.002. PubMed 40403729.
Backbone
  Vector backbone: rAAV
  Backbone manufacturer: Allen Institute for Brain Science
  Vector type: AAV
Growth in bacteria
  Bacterial resistance: Ampicillin, 100 μg/mL
  Growth temperature: 37°C
  Growth strain: NEB Stable
  Copy number: High Copy
Gene/Insert
  Gene/Insert name: iCreR297T
  Species: Synthetic
  Insert size (bp): 1056
  Mutation: NA
  Promoter: Beta Globin minimal promoter
  Cloning method: Restriction Enzyme; 5′ cloning site Unknown (unknown if destroyed)
Terms and licenses: Academic/Nonprofit Terms; Industry Terms: Not Available to Industry
Depositor comments: Funded by the Brain Initiative.
How to cite: AiP14801 - pAAV-AiE0390m_3xC2-minBG-iCre(R297T)-BGHpA (Alias: CN4801) was a gift from Allen Institute for Brain Science & Jonathan Ting (Addgene plasmid # 208163 ; http://n2t.net/addgene:208163 ; RRID:Addgene_208163)
