[The description below was written by a language model from this plasmid's Addgene catalogue record and pLannotate feature annotations shown in this document.]
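Description:
AiP14801 - pAAV-AiE0390m_3xC2-minBG-iCre(R297T)-BGHpA (alias CN4801) is a recombinant AAV transfer plasmid of about 5 kb, built on an in-house rAAV backbone and intended for packaging into AAV particles that deliver a recombinase to astrocytes. In bacteria it is maintained through a high-copy ColE1/pUC-type origin and selected with ampicillin via the β-lactamase gene and its own promoter. An f1 phage origin is also present, along with short remnants of the pBR322 bom and rop regions. The record lists a recombination-deficient growth strain, which is typical for plasmids carrying repeat-rich ITRs.

The payload lies between AAV2 inverted terminal repeats, the cis elements needed for genome replication and encapsidation. The downstream ITR is annotated in full, whereas the upstream one was detected only as two short fragments in the sequencing-derived annotation. According to the name, expression is driven by AiE0390m_3xC2, which appears to denote a three-copy concatemer of a core segment of the AiE0390m enhancer, placed upstream of a minimal beta-globin promoter. These elements are not annotated in the feature table but presumably occupy the unannotated stretch before the coding sequence. The minimal promoter has little activity alone, so cell-type specificity comes from the enhancer. The insert is iCre(R297T), a synthetic codon-improved Cre recombinase carrying an R297T substitution, followed by a bovine growth hormone polyadenylation signal. The record does not explain the effect of the mutation. No fluorescent reporter or tag is recorded, so the vector would be used to recombine loxP-flanked alleles or Cre-dependent reporters selectively in astrocytes, as part of a collection of enhancer AAVs for genetic access to cortical cell types.
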