Features (pLannotate 1.2.2; 12 found; start..end, strand, type, name):
     12..39      +  repeat_region  AAV2 ITR (fragment): inverted terminal repeat of adeno-associated virus serotype 2 inverted
     68..95      +  repeat_region  AAV2 ITR (fragment): inverted terminal repeat of adeno-associated virus serotype 2 inverted
   1009..2034    +  CDS            cre: RECR_BPP1 - Experimental evidence at protein level: Swiss-Prot protein existence level 1. Catalyzes site-specific recombination between two 34-base- pair LOXP sites. Its role is to maintain the phage genome as a monomeric unit-copy plasmid in the lysogenic state. From Escherichia phage P1 (Bacteriophage P1).
   2074..2185    +  polyA_signal   bGH poly(A) signal: bovine growth hormone polyadenylation signal
   2303..2443    +  repeat_region  AAV2 ITR: inverted terminal repeat of adeno-associated virus serotype 2 inverted
   2448..2499    -  misc_feature   bom (fragment): basis of mobility region from pBR322
   2518..2973    +  rep_origin     f1 ori (sequence partly withheld): f1 bacteriophage origin of replication; arrow indicates direction of (+) strand synthesis
   2974..3023    -  misc_feature   bom (fragment): basis of mobility region from pBR322
   3125..3160    -  CDS            rop (fragment): Rop protein, which maintains plasmids at low copy number; rop
   3255..3359    +  promoter       AmpR promoter: bla
   3360..4220    +  CDS            AmpR: β-lactamase; bla; confers resistance to ampicillin, carbenicillin, and related antibiotics
   4391..4979    +  rep_origin     ori: high-copy-number ColE1/pMB1/pBR322/pUC origin of replication
>Addgene plasmid #208163 | AiP14801 - pAAV-AiE0390m_3xC2-minBG-iCre(R297T)-BGHpA (Alias: CN4801) | addgene full sequence | sequence record 429391 | Addgene NGS Result
CCTGCAGGCAGCTGCGCGCTCGCTCGCTCACTGAGGCCGCCCGGGCGTCGGGCGACCTTTGGTCGCCCGG
CCTCAGTGAGCGAGCGAGCGCGCAGAGAGGGAGTGGCCAACTCCATCACTAGGGGTTCCTGCGGCCGCAC
GCGTGAAAGGAAAGAGCTTGCTTTCAACCTCAAAAGCTAGGAGGAAAGGGCTCTGAAATTTGCTCAGAAT
TCCCAATTCACCATTAGCCTGTTTCTTCCTTTAGCCTCAAGGCATTCTCCGCTTTTTGAAAAGATGTTAA
GAAATTCAGTCACAATAGAGAGCCTAGTTTTGAACATGTTTCACTCGGTCCATTGAGGTCTGGGCTCCAG
CCTTTGTGTGGGGTGAATTGAGCTGAGCGGCTAGCTGGTTGGAGGAAAGGAAAGAGCTTGCTTTCAACCT
CAAAAGCTAGGAGGAAAGGGCTCTGAAATTTGCTCAGAATTCCCAATTCACCATTAGCCTGTTTCTTCCT
TTAGCCTCAAGGCATTCTCCGCTTTTTGAAAAGATGTTAAGAAATTCAGTCACAATAGAGAGCCTAGTTT
TGAACATGTTTCACTCGGTCCATTGAGGTCTGGGCTCCAGCCTTTGTGTGGGGTGAATTGAGCTGAGCGG
CTAGCTGGTTGGAGGAAAGGAAAGAGCTTGCTTTCAACCTCAAAAGCTAGGAGGAAAGGGCTCTGAAATT
TGCTCAGAATTCCCAATTCACCATTAGCCTGTTTCTTCCTTTAGCCTCAAGGCATTCTCCGCTTTTTGAA
AAGATGTTAAGAAATTCAGTCACAATAGAGAGCCTAGTTTTGAACATGTTTCACTCGGTCCATTGAGGTC
TGGGCTCCAGCCTTTGTGTGGGGTGAATTGAGCTGAGCGGCTAGCTGGTTGGAGGAGCTCGGGCTGGGCA
TAAAAGTCAGGGCAGAGCCATCTATTGCTTACATTTGCTTCTGGGATCCAGATCTTTCGAAGCTAGCCAC
CATGGTGCCCAAGAAGAAGAGGAAAGTCTCCAACCTGCTGACTGTGCACCAAAACCTGCCTGCCCTCCCT
GTGGATGCCACCTCTGATGAAGTCAGGAAGAACCTGATGGACATGTTCAGGGACAGGCAGGCCTTCTCTG
AACACACCTGGAAGATGCTCCTGTCTGTGTGCAGATCCTGGGCTGCCTGGTGCAAGCTGAACAACAGGAA
ATGGTTCCCTGCTGAACCTGAGGATGTGAGGGACTACCTCCTGTACCTGCAAGCCAGAGGCCTGGCTGTG
AAGACCATCCAACAGCACCTGGGCCAGCTCAACATGCTGCACAGGAGATCTGGCCTGCCTCGCCCTTCTG
ACTCCAATGCTGTGTCCCTGGTGATGAGGAGAATCAGAAAGGAGAATGTGGATGCTGGGGAGAGAGCCAA
GCAGGCCCTGGCCTTTGAACGCACTGACTTTGACCAAGTCAGATCCCTGATGGAGAACTCTGACAGATGC
CAGGACATCAGGAACCTGGCCTTCCTGGGCATTGCCTACAACACCCTGCTGCGCATTGCCGAAATTGCCA
GAATCAGAGTGAAGGACATCTCCCGCACCGATGGTGGGAGAATGCTGATCCACATTGGCAGGACCAAGAC
CCTGGTGTCCACAGCTGGTGTGGAGAAGGCCCTGTCCCTGGGGGTTACCAAGCTGGTGGAGAGATGGATC
TCTGTGTCTGGTGTGGCTGATGACCCCAACAACTACCTGTTCTGCCGGGTCAGAAAGAATGGTGTGGCTG
CCCCTTCTGCCACCTCCCAACTGTCCACCCGGGCCCTGGAAGGGATCTTTGAGGCCACCCACCGCCTGAT
CTATGGTGCCAAGGATGACTCTGGGCAGAGATACCTGGCCTGGTCTGGCCACTCTGCCAGAGTGGGTGCT
GCCACCGACATGGCCAGGGCTGGTGTGTCCATCCCTGAAATCATGCAGGCTGGTGGCTGGACCAATGTGA
ACATTGTGATGAACTACATCAGAAACCTGGACTCTGAGACTGGGGCCATGGTGAGGCTGCTCGAAGATGG
GGACTGAGGCGCGCCGAATTCAAGCTTCTCGAGAGATCTTCGACTGTGCCTTCTAGTTGCCAGCCATCTG
TTGTTTGCCCCTCCCCCGTGCCTTCCTTGACCCTGGAAGGTGCCACTCCCACTGTCCTTTCCTAATAAAA
TGAGGAAATTGCATCGCATTGTCTGAGTAGGTGTCATTCTATTCTGGGGGGTGGGGTGGGGCAGGACAGC
AAGGGGGAGGATTGGGAAGACAATAGCAGGCATGAGATCTCACGTGCGGACCGAGCGGCCGCAGGAACCC
CTAGTGATGGAGTTGGCCACTCCCTCTCTGCGCGCTCGCTCGCTCACTGAGGCCGGGCGACCAAAGGTCG
CCCGACGCCCGGGCTTTGCCCGGGCGGCCTCAGTGAGCGAGCGAGCGCGCAGCTGCCTGCAGGGGCGCCT
GATGCGGTATTTTCTCCTTACGCATCTGTGCGGTATTTCACACCGCATA
[95 nt withheld, positions 2500-2594]
T
[46 nt withheld, positions 2596-2641]
C
[141 nt withheld, positions 2643-2783]
CCTTTGACGTTGGAGTCCACGTTCTTT
[37 nt withheld, positions 2811-2847]
ACTCTATCTCGGGCTATTCTTTTGATTTATAAGGGATTTTGCCGATTTCGGTCTATTGGTTAAAAAATGA
GCTGATTTAACAAAAATTTAACGCGAATTTTAACAAAATATTAACGTTTACAATTTTATGGTGCACTCTC
AGTACAATCTGCTCTGATGCCGCATAGTTAAGCCAGCCCCGACACCCGCCAACACCCGCTGACGCGCCCT
GACGGGCTTGTCTGCTCCCGGCATCCGCTTACAGACAAGCTGTGACCGTCTCCGGGAGCTGCATGTGTCA
GAGGTTTTCACCGTCATCACCGAAACGCGCGAGACGAAAGGGCCTCGTGATACGCCTATTTTTATAGGTT
AATGTCATGATAATAATGGTTTCTTAGACGTCAGGTGGCACTTTTCGGGGAAATGTGCGCGGAACCCCTA
TTTGTTTATTTTTCTAAATACATTCAAATATGTATCCGCTCATGAGACAATAACCCTGATAAATGCTTCA
ATAATATTGAAAAAGGAAGAGTATGAGTATTCAACATTTCCGTGTCGCCCTTATTCCCTTTTTTGCGGCA
TTTTGCCTTCCTGTTTTTGCTCACCCAGAAACGCTGGTGAAAGTAAAAGATGCTGAAGATCAGTTGGGTG
CACGAGTGGGTTACATCGAACTGGATCTCAACAGCGGTAAGATCCTTGAGAGTTTTCGCCCCGAAGAACG
TTTTCCAATGATGAGCACTTTTAAAGTTCTGCTATGTGGCGCGGTATTATCCCGTATTGACGCCGGGCAA
GAGCAACTCGGTCGCCGCATACACTATTCTCAGAATGACTTGGTTGAGTACTCACCAGTCACAGAAAAGC
ATCTTACGGATGGCATGACAGTAAGAGAATTATGCAGTGCTGCCATAACCATGAGTGATAACACTGCGGC
CAACTTACTTCTGACAACGATCGGAGGACCGAAGGAGCTAACCGCTTTTTTGCACAACATGGGGGATCAT
GTAACTCGCCTTGATCGTTGGGAACCGGAGCTGAATGAAGCCATACCAAACGACGAGCGTGACACCACGA
TGCCTGTAGCAATGGCAACAACGTTGCGCAAACTATTAACTGGCGAACTACTTACTCTAGCTTCCCGGCA
ACAATTAATAGACTGGATGGAGGCGGATAAAGTTGCAGGACCACTTCTGCGCTCGGCCCTTCCGGCTGGC
TGGTTTATTGCTGATAAATCTGGAGCCGGTGAGCGTGGGTCTCGCGGTATCATTGCAGCACTGGGGCCAG
ATGGTAAGCCCTCCCGTATCGTAGTTATCTACACGACGGGGAGTCAGGCAACTATGGATGAACGAAATAG
ACAGATCGCTGAGATAGGTGCCTCACTGATTAAGCATTGGTAACTGTCAGACCAAGTTTACTCATATATA
CTTTAGATTGATTTAAAACTTCATTTTTAATTTAAAAGGATCTAGGTGAAGATCCTTTTTGATAATCTCA
TGACCAAAATCCCTTAACGTGAGTTTTCGTTCCACTGAGCGTCAGACCCCGTAGAAAAGATCAAAGGATC
TTCTTGAGATCCTTTTTTTCTGCGCGTAATCTGCTGCTTGCAAACAAAAAAACCACCGCTACCAGCGGTG
GTTTGTTTGCCGGATCAAGAGCTACCAACTCTTTTTCCGAAGGTAACTGGCTTCAGCAGAGCGCAGATAC
CAAATACTGTTCTTCTAGTGTAGCCGTAGTTAGGCCACCACTTCAAGAACTCTGTAGCACCGCCTACATA
CCTCGCTCTGCTAATCCTGTTACCAGTGGCTGCTGCCAGTGGCGATAAGTCGTGTCTTACCGGGTTGGAC
TCAAGACGATAGTTACCGGATAAGGCGCAGCGGTCGGGCTGAACGGGGGGTTCGTGCACACAGCCCAGCT
TGGAGCGAACGACCTACACCGAACTGAGATACCTACAGCGTGAGCTATGAGAAAGCGCCACGCTTCCCGA
AGGGAGAAAGGCGGACAGGTATCCGGTAAGCGGCAGGGTCGGAACAGGAGAGCGCACGAGGGAGCTTCCA
GGGGGAAACGCCTGGTATCTTTATAGTCCTGTCGGGTTTCGCCACCTCTGACTTGAGCGTCGATTTTTGT
GATGCTCGTCAGGGGGGCGGAGCCTATGGAAAAACGCCAGCAACGCGGCCTTTTTACGGTTCCTGGCCTT
TTGCTGGCCTTTTGCTCACATGT
